>Addgene plasmid #164163 | pCAG-mEGFP-HO-G | depositor full sequence | sequence record 318605 | pCAG-mEGFP-HO-G sequence 5645 bps
GTCGACATTGATTATTGACTAGTTATTAATAGTAATCAATTACGGGGTCATTAGTTCATAGCCCATATAT
GGAGTTCCGCGTTACATAACTTACGGTAAATGGCCCGCCTGGCTGACCGCCCAACGACCCCCGCCCATTG
ACGTCAATAATGACGTATGTTCCCATAGTAACGCCAATAGGGACTTTCCATTGACGTCAATGGGTGGAGT
ATTTACGGTAAACTGCCCACTTGGCAGTACATCAAGTGTATCATATGCCAAGTACGCCCCCTATTGACGT
CAATGACGGTAAATGGCCCGCCTGGCATTATGCCCAGTACATGACCTTATGGGACTTTCCTACTTGGCAG
TACATCTACGTATTAGTCATCGCTATTACCATGGTCGAGGTGAGCCCCACGTTCTGCTTCACTCTCCCCA
TCTCCCCCCCCTCCCCACCCCCAATTTTGTATTTATTTATTTTTTAATTATTTTGTGCAGCGATGGGGGC
GGGGGGGGGGGGGGGGCGCGCGCCAGGCGGGGCGGGGCGGGGCGAGGGGCGGGGCGGGGCGAGGCGGAGA
GGTGCGGCGGCAGCCAATCAGAGCGGCGCGCTCCGAAAGTTTCCTTTTATGGCGAGGCGGCGGCGGCGGC
GGCCCTATAAAAAGCGAAGCGCGCGGCGGGCGGGAGTCGCTGCGCGCTGCCTTCGCCCCGTGCCCCGCTC
CGCGCCGCCTCGCGCCGCCCGCCCCGGCTCTGACTGACCGCGTTACTCCCACAGGTGAGCGGGCGGGACG
GCCCTTCTCCTCCGGGCTGTAATTAGCGCTTGGTTTAATGACGGCTTGTTTCTTTTCTGTGGCTGCGTGA
AAGCCTTGAGGGGCTCCGGGAGGGCCCTTTGTGCGGGGGGAGCGGCTCGGGGGGTGCGTGCGTGTGTGTG
TGCGTGGGGAGCGCCGCGTGCGGCTCCGCGCTGCCCGGCGGCTGTGAGCGCTGCGGGCGCGGCGCGGGGC
TTTGTGCGCTCCGCAGTGTGCGCGAGGGGAGCGCGGCCGGGGGCGGTGCCCCGCGGTGCGGGGGGGGCTG
CGAGGGGAACAAAGGCTGCGTGCGGGGTGTGTGCGTGGGGGGGTGAGCAGGGGGTGTGGGCGCGTCGGTC
GGGCTGCAACCCCCCCTGCACCCCCCTCCCCGAGTTGCTGAGCACGGCCCGGCTTCGGGTGCGGGGCTCC
GTACGGGGCGTGGCGCGGGGCTCGCCGTGCCGGGCGGGGGGTGGCGGCAGGTGGGGGTGCCGGGCGGGGC
GGGGCCGCCTCGGGCCGGGGAGGGCTCGGGGGAGGGGCGCGGCGGCCCCCGGAGCGCCGGCGGCTGTCGA
GGCGCGGCGAGCCGCAGCCATTGCCTTTTATGGTAATCGTGCGAGAGGGCGCAGGGACTTCCTTTGTCCC
AAATCTGTGCGGAGCCGAAATCTGGGAGGCGCCGCCGCACCCCCTCTAGCGGGCGCGGGGCGAAGCGGTG
CGGCGCCGGCAGGAAGGAAATGGGCGGGGAGGGCCTTCGTGCGTCGCCGCGCCGCCGTCCCCTTCTCCCT
CTCCAGCCTCGGGGCTGTCCGCGGGGGGACGGCTGCCTTCGGGGGGGACGGGGCAGGGCGGGGTTCGGCT
TCTGGCGTGTGACCGGCGGCTCTAGAGCCTCTGCTAACCATGTTCATGCCTTCTTCTTTTTCCTACAGCT
CCTGGGCAACGTGCTGGTTATTGTGCTGTCTCATCATTTTGGCAAAGCTAGCGCCACCATGGTGAGCAAG
GGCGAGGAGCTGTTCACCGGCGTGGTGCCCATCCTGGTGGAGCTGGACGGCGACGTGAACGGCCACAAGT
TCAGCGTGAGCGGCGAGGGCGAGGGCGACGCGACCTACGGCAAGCTGACCCTGAAGTTCATCTGCACCAC
CGGCAAGCTGCCCGTGCCCTGGCCCACCCTGGTGACCACCCTGACCTACGGCGTGCAGTGCTTCAGCCGC
TACCCCGACCACATGAAGCAGCACGACTTCTTCAAGAGCGCCATGCCCGAGGGCTACGTGCAGGAGCGCA
CCATCTTCTTCAAGGACGACGGCAACTACAAGACCCGCGCCGAGGTGAAGTTCGAGGGCGACACCCTGGT
GAACCGCATCGAGCTGAAGGGCATCGACTTCAAGGAGGACGGCAACATCCTGGGCCACAAGCTGGAGTAC
AACTACAACAGCCACAACGTGTACATCATGGCCGACAAGCAGAAGAACGGCATCAAGGTGAACTTCAAGA
TCCGCCACAACATCGAGGACGGCAGCGTGCAGCTGGCCGACCACTACCAGCAGAACACCCCCATCGGCGA
CGGCCCCGTGCTGCTGCCCGACAACCACTACCTGAGCACCCAGAGCAAGCTGAGCAAGGACCCCAACGAG
AAGCGCGACCACATGGTGCTGCTGGAGTTCGTGACCGCCGCCGGCATCACCCTGGGCATGGACGAGCTGT
ACAAGTCCGGACTCACCGGTGGAGGCGGTTCAGGCGGAGGTGGCTCTGGCGGTGGCGGATCGAGATCTCG
AGCTCAAGCTTCGAATTCTGCAGTCGACGGTACCGCGGGCCCGGGATCCACCGGATCTAGATAACTGATC
AACTCCTCAGGTGCAGGCTGCCTATCAGAAGGTGGTGGCTGGTGTGGCCAATGCCCTGGCTCACAAATAC
CACTGAGATCTTTTTCCCTCTGCCAAAAATTATGGGGACATCATGAAGCCCCTTGAGCATCTGACTTCTG
GCTAATAAAGGAAATTTATTTTCATTGCAATAGTGTGTTGGAATTTTTTGTGTCTCTCACTCGGAAGGAC
ATATGGGAGGGCAAATCATTTAAAACATCAGAATGAGTATTTGGTTTAGAGTTTGGCAACATATGCCATA
TGCTGGCTGCCATGAACAAAGGTGGCTATAAAGAGGTCATCAGTATATGAAACAGCCCCCTGCTGTCCAT
TCCTTATTCCATAGAAAAGCCTTGACTTGAGGTTAGATTTTTTTTATATTTTGTTTTGTGTTATTTTTTT
CTTTAACATCCCTAAAATTTTCCTTACATGTTTTACTAGCCAGATTTTTCCTCCTCTCCTGACTACTCCC
AGTCATAGCTGTCCCTCTTCTCTTATGAAGATCCCTCGACCTGCAGCCCAAGCTTGGCGTAATCATGGTC
ATAGCTGTTTCCTGTGTGAAATTGTTATCCGCTCACAATTCCACACAACATACGAGCCGGAAGCATAAAG
TGTAAAGCCTGGGGTGCCTAATGAGTGAGCTAACTCACATTAATTGCGTTGCGCTCACTGCCCGCTTTCC
AGTCGGGAAACCTGTCGTGCCAGCGGATCCGCATCTCAATTAGTCAGCAACCATAGTCCCGCCCCTAACT
CCGCCCATCCCGCCCCTAACTCCGCCCAGTTCCGCCCATTCTCCGCCCCATGGCTGACTAATTTTTTTTA
TTTATGCAGAGGCCGAGGCCGCCTCGGCCTCTGAGCTATTCCAGAAGTAGTGAGGAGGCTTTTTTGGAGG
CCTAGGCTTTTGCAAAAAGCTAACTTGTTTATTGCAGCTTATAATGGTTACAAATAAAGCAATAGCATCA
CAAATTTCACAAATAAAGCATTTTTTTCACTGCATTCTAGTTGTGGTTTGTCCAAACTCATCAATGTATC
TTATCATGTCTGGATCCGCTGCATTAATGAATCGGCCAACGCGCGGGGAGAGGCGGTTTGCGTATTGGGC
GCTCTTCCGCTTCCTCGCTCACTGACTCGCTGCGCTCGGTCGTTCGGCTGCGGCGAGCGGTATCAGCTCA
CTCAAAGGCGGTAATACGGTTATCCACAGAATCAGGGGATAACGCAGGAAAGAACATGTGAGCAAAAGGC
CAGCAAAAGGCCAGGAACCGTAAAAAGGCCGCGTTGCTGGCGTTTTTCCATAGGCTCCGCCCCCCTGACG
AGCATCACAAAAATCGACGCTCAAGTCAGAGGTGGCGAAACCCGACAGGACTATAAAGATACCAGGCGTT
TCCCCCTGGAAGCTCCCTCGTGCGCTCTCCTGTTCCGACCCTGCCGCTTACCGGATACCTGTCCGCCTTT
CTCCCTTCGGGAAGCGTGGCGCTTTCTCAATGCTCACGCTGTAGGTATCTCAGTTCGGTGTAGGTCGTTC
GCTCCAAGCTGGGCTGTGTGCACGAACCCCCCGTTCAGCCCGACCGCTGCGCCTTATCCGGTAACTATCG
TCTTGAGTCCAACCCGGTAAGACACGACTTATCGCCACTGGCAGCAGCCACTGGTAACAGGATTAGCAGA
GCGAGGTATGTAGGCGGTGCTACAGAGTTCTTGAAGTGGTGGCCTAACTACGGCTACACTAGAAGGACAG
TATTTGGTATCTGCGCTCTGCTGAAGCCAGTTACCTTCGGAAAAAGAGTTGGTAGCTCTTGATCCGGCAA
ACAAACCACCGCTGGTAGCGGTGGTTTTTTTGTTTGCAAGCAGCAGATTACGCGCAGAAAAAAAGGATCT
CAAGAAGATCCTTTGATCTTTTCTACGGGGTCTGACGCTCAGTGGAACGAAAACTCACGTTAAGGGATTT
TGGTCATGAGATTATCAAAAAGGATCTTCACCTAGATCCTTTTAAATTAAAAATGAAGTTTTAAATCAAT
CTAAAGTATATATGAGTAAACTTGGTCTGACAGTTACCAATGCTTAATCAGTGAGGCACCTATCTCAGCG
ATCTGTCTATTTCGTTCATCCATAGTTGCCTGACTCCCCGTCGTGTAGATAACTACGATACGGGAGGGCT
TACCATCTGGCCCCAGTGCTGCAATGATACCGCGAGACCCACGCTCACCGGCTCCAGATTTATCAGCAAT
AAACCAGCCAGCCGGAAGGGCCGAGCGCAGAAGTGGTCCTGCAACTTTATCCGCCTCCATCCAGTCTATT
AATTGTTGCCGGGAAGCTAGAGTAAGTAGTTCGCCAGTTAATAGTTTGCGCAACGTTGTTGCCATTGCTA
CAGGCATCGTGGTGTCACGCTCGTCGTTTGGTATGGCTTCATTCAGCTCCGGTTCCCAACGATCAAGGCG
AGTTACATGATCCCCCATGTTGTGCAAAAAAGCGGTTAGCTCCTTCGGTCCTCCGATCGTTGTCAGAAGT
AAGTTGGCCGCAGTGTTATCACTCATGGTTATGGCAGCACTGCATAATTCTCTTACTGTCATGCCATCCG
TAAGATGCTTTTCTGTGACTGGTGAGTACTCAACCAAGTCATTCTGAGAATAGTGTATGCGGCGACCGAG
TTGCTCTTGCCCGGCGTCAATACGGGATAATACCGCGCCACATAGCAGAACTTTAAAAGTGCTCATCATT
GGAAAACGTTCTTCGGGGCGAAAACTCTCAAGGATCTTACCGCTGTTGAGATCCAGTTCGATGTAACCCA
CTCGTGCACCCAACTGATCTTCAGCATCTTTTACTTTCACCAGCGTTTCTGGGTGAGCAAAAACAGGAAG
GCAAAATGCCGCAAAAAAGGGAATAAGGGCGACACGGAAATGTTGAATACTCATACTCTTCCTTTTTCAA
TATTATTGAAGCATTTATCAGGGTTATTGTCTCATGAGCGGATACATATTTGAATGTATTTAGAAAAATA
AACAAATAGGGGTTCCGCGCACATTTCCCCGAAAAGTGCCACCTG
Features (pLannotate 1.2.2; 18 found; start..end, strand, type, name):
      4..383     +  enhancer       CMV enhancer: human cytomegalovirus immediate early enhancer
    385..662     +  promoter       chicken β-actin promoter: No description available
    663..1678    +  intron         chimeric intron: chimera between introns from chicken β-actin and rabbit β-globin
   1739..2455    +  CDS            mEGFP: mEGFP is a basic (constitutively fluorescent) green fluorescent protein published in 2002, derived from Aequorea victoria. It has moderate acid sensitivity.
   2513..2569    +  misc_feature   MCS: multiple cloning site
   2592..2663    +  CDS            HBB (fragment): HBB_PONPY - Experimental evidence at transcript level: Swiss-Prot protein existence level 2. Involved in oxygen transport from the lung to the various peripheral tissues. From Pongo pygmaeus (Bornean orangutan).
   2734..2789    +  polyA_signal   β-globin poly(A) signal: rabbit β-globin polyadenylation signal (Gil and Proudfoot, 1987)
   3172..3188    -  protein_bind   lac operator: The lac repressor binds to the lac operator to inhibit transcription in E. coli. This inhibition can be relieved by adding lactose or isopropyl-β-D-thiogalactopyranoside (IPTG). lac repressor encoded by lacI
   3196..3226    -  promoter       lac promoter: promoter for the E. coli lac operon
   3241..3262    -  protein_bind   CAP binding site: CAP binding activates transcription in the presence of cAMP. E. coli catabolite activator protein
   3275..3314    -  CDS            lacI (fragment): lac repressor; lacI; The lac repressor binds to the lac operator to inhibit transcription in E. coli. This inhibition can be relieved by adding lactose or isopropyl-β-D-thiogalactopyranoside (IPTG).
   3321..3343    +  promoter       SV40 promoter (fragment): SV40 enhancer and early promoter
   3367..3502    +  rep_origin     SV40 ori: SV40 origin of replication
   3522..3656    +  polyA_signal   SV40 poly(A) signal: SV40 polyadenylation signal
   3658..3712    -  CDS            lacI (fragment): lac repressor; lacI; The lac repressor binds to the lac operator to inhibit transcription in E. coli. This inhibition can be relieved by adding lactose or isopropyl-β-D-thiogalactopyranoside (IPTG).
   3895..4483    -  rep_origin     ori: high-copy-number ColE1/pMB1/pBR322/pUC origin of replication
   4654..5514    -  CDS            AmpR: β-lactamase; bla; confers resistance to ampicillin, carbenicillin, and related antibiotics
   5515..5619    -  promoter       AmpR promoter: bla
