>Addgene plasmid #164163 | pCAG-mEGFP-HO-G | addgene full sequence | sequence record 323957 | Addgene NGS Result
ACCTGGGTCGACATTGATTATTGACTAGTTATTAATAGTAATCAATTACGGGGTCATTAGTTCATAGCCC
ATATATGGAGTTCCGCGTTACATAACTTACGGTAAATGGCCCGCCTGGCTGACCGCCCAACGACCCCCGC
CCATTGACGTCAATAATGACGTATGTTCCCATAGTAACGCCAATAGGGACTTTCCATTGACGTCAATGGG
TGGAGTATTTACGGTAAACTGCCCACTTGGCAGTACATCAAGTGTATCATATGCCAAGTACGCCCCCTAT
TGACGTCAATGACGGTAAATGGCCCGCCTGGCATTATGCCCAGTACATGACCTTATGGGACTTTCCTACT
TGGCAGTACATCTACGTATTAGTCATCGCTATTACCATGGTCGAGGTGAGCCCCACGTTCTGCTTCACTC
TCCCCATCTCCCCCCCCTCCCCACCCCCAATTTTGTATTTATTTATTTTTTAATTATTTTGTGCAGCGAT
GGGGGCGGGGGGGGGGGGGCGCGCGCCAGGCGGGGCGGGGCGGGGCGAGGGGCGGGGCGGGGCGAGGCGG
AGAGGTGCGGCGGCAGCCAATCAGAGCGGCGCGCTCCGAAAGTTTCCTTTTATGGCGAGGCGGCGGCGGC
GGCGGCCCTATAAAAAGCGAAGCGCGCGGCGGGCGGGAGTCGCTGCGCGCTGCCTTCGCCCCGTGCCCCG
CTCCGCCGCCGCCTCGCGCCGCCCGCCCCGGCTCTGACTGACCGCGTTACTCCCACAGGTGAGCGGGCGG
GACGGCCCTTCTCCTCCGGGCTGTAATTAGCGCTTGGTTTAATGACGGCTTGTTTCTTTTCTGTGGCTGC
GTGAAAGCCTTGAGGGGCTCCGGGAGGGCCCTTTGTGCGGGGGGAGCGGCTCGGGGGGTGCGTGCGTGTG
TGTGTGCGTGGGGAGCGCCGCGTGCGGCTCCGCGCTGCCCGGCGGCTGTGAGCGCTGCGGGCGCGGCGCG
GGGCTTTGTGCGCTCCGCAGTGTGCGCGAGGGGAGCGCGGCCGGGGGCGGTGCCCCGCGGTGCGGGGGGG
GCTGCGAGGGGAACAAAGGCTGCGTGCGGGGTGTGTGCGTGGGGGGGTGAGCAGGGGGTGTGGGCGCGTC
GGTCGGGCTGCAACCCCCCCTGCACCCCCCTCCCCGAGTTGCTGAGCACGGCCCGGCTTCGGGTGCGGGG
CTCCGTACGGGGCGTGGCGCGGGGCTCGCCGTGCCGGGCGGGGGGTGGCGGCAGGTGGGGGTGCCGGGCG
GGGCGGGGCCGCCTCGGGCCGGGGAGGGCTCGGGGGAGGGGCGCGGCGGCCCCCGGAGCGCCGGCGGCTG
TCGAGGCGCGGCGAGCCGCAGCCATTGCCTTTTATGGTAATCGTGCGAGAGGGCGCAGGGACTTCCTTTG
TCCCAAATCTGTGCGGAGCCGAAATCTGGGAGGCGCCGCCGCACCCCCTCTAGCGGGCGCGGGGCGAAGC
GGTGCGGCGCCGGCAGGAAGGAAATGGGCGGGGAGGGCCTTCGTGCGTCGCCGCGCCGCCGTCCCCTTCT
CCCTCTCCAGCCTCGGGGCTGTCCGCGGGGGGACGGCTGCCTTCGGGGGGGACGGGGCAGGGCGGGGTTC
GGCTTCTGGCGTGTGACCGGCGGCTCTAGAGCCTCTGCTAACCATGTTCATGCCTTCTTCTTTTTCCTAC
AGCTCCTGGGCAACGTGCTGGTTATTGTGCTGTCTCATCATTTTGGCAAAGCTAGCGCCACCATGGTGAG
CAAGGGCGAGGAGCTGTTCACCGGCGTGGTGCCCATCCTGGTGGAGCTGGACGGCGACGTGAACGGCCAC
AAGTTCAGCGTGAGCGGCGAGGGCGAGGGCGACGCGACCTACGGCAAGCTGACCCTGAAGTTCATCTGCA
CCACCGGCAAGCTGCCCGTGCCCTGGCCCACCCTGGTGACCACCCTGACCTACGGCGTGCAGTGCTTCAG
CCGCTACCCCGACCACATGAAGCAGCACGACTTCTTCAAGAGCGCCATGCCCGAGGGCTACGTGCAGGAG
CGCACCATCTTCTTCAAGGACGACGGCAACTACAAGACCCGCGCCGAGGTGAAGTTCGAGGGCGACACCC
TGGTGAACCGCATCGAGCTGAAGGGCATCGACTTCAAGGAGGACGGCAACATCCTGGGCCACAAGCTGGA
GTACAACTACAACAGCCACAACGTGTACATCATGGCCGACAAGCAGAAGAACGGCATCAAGGTGAACTTC
AAGATCCGCCACAACATCGAGGACGGCAGCGTGCAGCTGGCCGACCACTACCAGCAGAACACCCCCATCG
GCGACGGCCCCGTGCTGCTGCCCGACAACCACTACCTGAGCACCCAGAGCAAGCTGAGCAAGGACCCCAA
CGAGAAGCGCGACCACATGGTGCTGCTGGAGTTCGTGACCGCCGCCGGCATCACCCTGGGCATGGACGAG
CTGTACAAGTCCGGACTCACCGGTGGAGGCGGTTCAGGCGGAGGTGGCTCTGGCGGTGGCGGATCGAGAT
CTCGAGCTCAAGCTTCGAATTCTGCAGTCGACGGTACCGCGGGCCCGGGATCCACCGGATCTAGATAACT
GATCAACTCCTCAGGTGCAGGCTGCCTATCAGAAGGTGGTGGCTGGTGTGGCCAATGCCCTGGCTCACAA
ATACCACTGAGATCTTTTTCCCTCTGCCAAAAATTATGGGGACATCATGAAGCCCCTTGAGCATCTGACT
TCTGGCTAATAAAGGAAATTTATTTTCATTGCAATAGTGTGTTGGAATTTTTTGTGTCTCTCACTCGGAA
GGACATATGGGAGGGCAAATCATTTAAAACATCAGAATGAGTATTTGGTTTAGAGTTTGGCAACATATGC
CCATATGCTGGCTGCCATGAACAAAGGTTGGCTATAAAGAGGTCATCAGTATATGAAACAGCCCCCTGCT
GTCCATTCCTTATTCCATAGAAAAGCCTTGACTTGAGGTTAGATTTTTTTTATATTTTGTTTTGTGTTAT
TTTTTTCTTTAACATCCCTAAAATTTTCCTTACATGTTTTACTAGCCAGATTTTTCCTCCTCTCCTGACT
ACTCCCAGTCATAGCTGTCCCTCTTCTCTTATGGAGATCCCTCGACCTGCAGCCCAAGCTTGGCGTAATC
ATGGTCATAGCTGTTTCCTGTGTGAAATTGTTATCCGCTCACAATTCCACACAACATACGAGCCGGAAGC
ATAAAGTGTAAAGCCTGGGGTGCCTAATGAGTGAGCTAACTCACATTAATTGCGTTGCGCTCACTGCCCG
CTTTCCAGTCGGGAAACCTGTCGTGCCAGCGGATCCGCATCTCAATTAGTCAGCAACCATAGTCCCGCCC
CTAACTCCGCCCATCCCGCCCCTAACTCCGCCCAGTTCCGCCCATTCTCCGCCCCATGGCTGACTAATTT
TTTTTATTTATGCAGAGGCCGAGGCCGCCTCGGCCTCTGAGCTATTCCAGAAGTAGTGAGGAGGCTTTTT
TGGAGGCCTAGGCTTTTGCAAAAAGCTAACTTGTTTATTGCAGCTTATAATGGTTACAAATAAAGCAATA
GCATCACAAATTTCACAAATAAAGCATTTTTTTCACTGCATTCTAGTTGTGGTTTGTCCAAACTCATCAA
TGTATCTTATCATGTCTGGATCCGCTGCATTAATGAATCGGCCAACGCGCGGGGAGAGGCGGTTTGCGTA
TTGGGCGCTCTTCCGCTTCCTCGCTCACTGACTCGCTGCGCTCGGTCGTTCGGCTGCGGCGAGCGGTATC
AGCTCACTCAAAGGCGGTAATACGGTTATCCACAGAATCAGGGGATAACGCAGGAAAGAACATGTGAGCA
AAAGGCCAGCAAAAGGCCAGGAACCGTAAAAAGGCCGCGTTGCTGGCGTTTTTCCATAGGCTCCGCCCCC
CTGACGAGCATCACAAAAATCGACGCTCAAGTCAGAGGTGGCGAAACCCGACAGGACTATAAAGATACCA
GGCGTTTCCCCCTGGAAGCTCCCTCGTGCGCTCTCCTGTTCCGACCCTGCCGCTTACCGGATACCTGTCC
GCCTTTCTCCCTTCGGGAAGCGTGGCGCTTTCTCATAGCTCACGCTGTAGGTATCTCAGTTCGGTGTAGG
TCGTTCGCTCCAAGCTGGGCTGTGTGCACGAACCCCCCGTTCAGCCCGACCGCTGCGCCTTATCCGGTAA
CTATCGTCTTGAGTCCAACCCGGTAAGACACGACTTATCGCCACTGGCAGCAGCCACTGGTAACAGGATT
AGCAGAGCGAGGTATGTAGGCGGTGCTACAGAGTTCTTGAAGTGGTGGCCTAACTACGGCTACACTAGAA
GAACAGTATTTGGTATCTGCGCTCTGCTGAAGCCAGTTACCTTCGGAAAAAGAGTTGGTAGCTCTTGATC
CGGCAAACAAACCACCGCTGGTAGCGGTGGTTTTTTTGTTTGCAAGCAGCAGATTACGCGCAGAAAAAAA
GGATCTCAAGAAGATCCTTTGATCTTTTCTACGGGGTCTGACGCTCAGTGGAACGAAAACTCACGTTAAG
GGATTTTGGTCATGAGATTATCAAAAAGGATCTTCACCTAGATCCTTTTAAATTAAAAATGAAGTTTTAA
ATCAATCTAAAGTATATATGAGTAAACTTGGTCTGACAGTTACCAATGCTTAATCAGTGAGGCACCTATC
TCAGCGATCTGTCTATTTCGTTCATCCATAGTTGCCTGACTCCCCGTCGTGTAGATAACTACGATACGGG
AGGGCTTACCATCTGGCCCCAGTGCTGCAATGATACCGCGAGACCCACGCTCACCGGCTCCAGATTTATC
AGCAATAAACCAGCCAGCCGGAAGGGCCGAGCGCAGAAGTGGTCCTGCAACTTTATCCGCCTCCATCCAG
TCTATTAATTGTTGCCGGGAAGCTAGAGTAAGTAGTTCGCCAGTTAATAGTTTGCGCAACGTTGTTGCCA
TTGCTACAGGCATCGTGGTGTCACGCTCGTCGTTTGGTATGGCTTCATTCAGCTCCGGTTCCCAACGATC
AAGGCGAGTTACATGATCCCCCATGTTGTGCAAAAAAGCGGTTAGCTCCTTCGGTCCTCCGATCGTTGTC
AGAAGTAAGTTGGCCGCAGTGTTATCACTCATGGTTATGGCAGCACTGCATAATTCTCTTACTGTCATGC
CATCCGTAAGATGCTTTTCTGTGACTGGTGAGTACTCAACCAAGTCATTCTGAGAATAGTGTATGCGGCG
ACCGAGTTGCTCTTGCCCGGCGTCAATACGGGATAATACCGCGCCACATAGCAGAACTTTAAAAGTGCTC
ATCATTGGAAAACGTTCTTCGGGGCGAAAACTCTCAAGGATCTTACCGCTGTTGAGATCCAGTTCGATGT
AACCCACTCGTGCACCCAACTGATCTTCAGCATCTTTTACTTTCACCAGCGTTTCTGGGTGAGCAAAAAC
AGGAAGGCAAAATGCCGCAAAAAAGGGAATAAGGGCGACACGGAAATGTTGAATACTCATACTCTTCCTT
TTTCAATATTATTGAAGCATTTATCAGGGTTATTGTCTCATGAGCGGATACATATTTGAATGTATTTAGA
AAAATAAACAAATAGGGGTTCCGCGCACATTTCCCCGAAAAGTGCC
Features (pLannotate 1.2.2; 18 found; start..end, strand, type, name):
     10..389     +  enhancer       CMV enhancer: human cytomegalovirus immediate early enhancer
    391..665     +  promoter       chicken β-actin promoter: No description available
    666..1682    +  intron         chimeric intron: chimera between introns from chicken β-actin and rabbit β-globin
   1743..2459    +  CDS            mEGFP: mEGFP is a basic (constitutively fluorescent) green fluorescent protein published in 2002, derived from Aequorea victoria. It has moderate acid sensitivity.
   2517..2573    +  misc_feature   MCS: multiple cloning site
   2596..2667    +  CDS            HBB (fragment): HBB_PONPY - Experimental evidence at transcript level: Swiss-Prot protein existence level 2. Involved in oxygen transport from the lung to the various peripheral tissues. From Pongo pygmaeus (Bornean orangutan).
   2738..2793    +  polyA_signal   β-globin poly(A) signal: rabbit β-globin polyadenylation signal (Gil and Proudfoot, 1987)
   3178..3194    -  protein_bind   lac operator: The lac repressor binds to the lac operator to inhibit transcription in E. coli. This inhibition can be relieved by adding lactose or isopropyl-β-D-thiogalactopyranoside (IPTG). lac repressor encoded by lacI
   3202..3232    -  promoter       lac promoter: promoter for the E. coli lac operon
   3247..3268    -  protein_bind   CAP binding site: CAP binding activates transcription in the presence of cAMP. E. coli catabolite activator protein
   3281..3320    -  CDS            lacI (fragment): lac repressor; lacI; The lac repressor binds to the lac operator to inhibit transcription in E. coli. This inhibition can be relieved by adding lactose or isopropyl-β-D-thiogalactopyranoside (IPTG).
   3327..3349    +  promoter       SV40 promoter (fragment): SV40 enhancer and early promoter
   3373..3508    +  rep_origin     SV40 ori: SV40 origin of replication
   3528..3662    +  polyA_signal   SV40 poly(A) signal: SV40 polyadenylation signal
   3664..3718    -  CDS            lacI (fragment): lac repressor; lacI; The lac repressor binds to the lac operator to inhibit transcription in E. coli. This inhibition can be relieved by adding lactose or isopropyl-β-D-thiogalactopyranoside (IPTG).
   3901..4489    -  rep_origin     ori: high-copy-number ColE1/pMB1/pBR322/pUC origin of replication
   4660..5520    -  CDS            AmpR: β-lactamase; bla; confers resistance to ampicillin, carbenicillin, and related antibiotics
   5521..5625    -  promoter       AmpR promoter: bla
