[The description below was written by a language model from this plasmid's Addgene catalogue record and pLannotate feature annotations shown in this document.]
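Description:
pCAG-mEGFP-HO-G is a mammalian expression plasmid built on the pCAGGS backbone that drives constitutive expression of monomeric EGFP, codon-optimized for human cells. It is maintained in E. coli through a high-copy ColE1/pUC-type origin and selected with ampicillin via the β-lactamase gene and its native promoter. There is no mammalian selection marker in the annotated features, so it suits transient transfection. An SV40 origin with an adjacent SV40 poly(A) signal is present, which would allow episomal amplification in cells expressing large T antigen. Small lac promoter/operator and lacI fragments are backbone remnants with no evident role.

The expression cassette is the composite CAG promoter: the CMV immediate-early enhancer, the chicken β-actin promoter and a chimeric β-actin/β-globin intron, which together give strong, broadly active transcription. This is followed by the mEGFP coding sequence, a multiple cloning site immediately downstream, a short β-globin exon fragment and the rabbit β-globin polyadenylation signal. Placing the cloning site at the C-terminal end of mEGFP makes this a basic vector for creating fusions in which a protein of interest is appended to the fluorescent tag, as well as a standalone green reporter. The associated work concerns two-colour in-resin correlative light and electron microscopy of Epon-embedded cells using osmium-resistant fluorescent proteins.

The record has some inconsistencies. The purpose field gives the monomerizing mutation as A206K, while the insert name reads A236K. The catalogue lists a total size of 4,915 bp and a backbone size of 708 bp, the latter closer to the length of the mEGFP coding sequence. Both the depositor and sequencing-derived full sequences are about 5.65 kb and share the same feature layout.
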