Addgene plasmid #164163: pCAG-mEGFP-HO-G
Purpose: Expresses mEGFP (monomeric EGFP with the A206K mutation) under the control of CAG promoter, codon-optimized for Homo sapiens, basic vector, multiclonig site at C terminal
Depositing lab: Isei Tanida. Depositing organization: Juntendo University. Publication: Two-color in-resin CLEM of Epon-embedded cells using osmium resistant green and red fluorescent proteins. Tanida I, Furuta Y, Yamaguchi J, Kakuta S, Oliva Trejo JA, Uchiyama Y. Sci Rep. 2020 Dec 14;10(1):21871. doi: 10.1038/s41598-020-78879-x. PubMed 33318540.
Backbone
  Vector backbone: pCAGGS
  Backbone size w/o insert (bp): 708
  Total vector size (bp): 4915
  Vector type: Mammalian Expression
Growth in bacteria
  Bacterial resistance: Ampicillin, 100 μg/mL
  Growth temperature: 37°C
  Growth strain: DH5alpha
  Copy number: High Copy
Gene/Insert
  Gene/Insert name: mEGFP A236K
  Species: Synthetic
  GenBank ID: LC384836
  Promoter: CAG
  Cloning method: Gibson Cloning
  Sequencing primers: 5′ GTGCTGTCTCATCATTTTGGCAAA; 3′ GATAGGCAGCCTGCACCTGAGGAGT
Terms and licenses: Academic/Nonprofit Terms; Industry Terms: Not Available to Industry
How to cite: pCAG-mEGFP-HO-G was a gift from Isei Tanida (Addgene plasmid # 164163 ; http://n2t.net/addgene:164163 ; RRID:Addgene_164163)
